Addgene plasmid #176622: pCSJ982
Purpose: Express yeast Ub-MPGLW-Fbp1-3xflag and reference flag-DHFR-ha protein, both are contolled by tetracycline mediated TDH promter, test protein expression and stability.
Depositing lab: Alexander Varshavsky. Depositing organization: California Institute of Technology. Publication: Recognition of nonproline N-terminal residues by the Pro/N-degron pathway. Dong C, Chen SJ, Melnykov A, Weirich S, Sun K, Jeltsch A, Varshavsky A, Min J. Proc Natl Acad Sci U S A. 2020 Jun 23;117(25):14158-14167. doi: 10.1073/pnas.2007085117. Epub 2020 Jun 8. PubMed 32513738.
Backbone
  Vector backbone: pJO629
  Backbone manufacturer: Alexander Varshavsky's lab
  Backbone size w/o insert (bp): 8017
  Total vector size (bp): 9328
  Vector type: Yeast Expression
  Selectable markers: HIS3
Growth in bacteria
  Bacterial resistance: Ampicillin, 100 μg/mL
  Growth temperature: 37°C
  Growth strain: NEB Stable
  Copy number: Low Copy
Gene/Insert
  Gene/Insert name: Ub-MPGLW-Fbp1
  Species: S. cerevisiae (budding yeast)
  Insert size (bp): 1355
  Mutation: Changed first 4 N-terminal amino acid residues of Fbp1 to PGLW
  Promoter: TDH3tc3
  Tag / fusion protein: Ubiquitin N-terminal fusion and triple flag tag C-terminal fusion
  Cloning method: Restriction Enzyme; 5′ cloning site AscI (not destroyed); 3′ cloning site NotI (not destroyed)
  Sequencing primers: 5′ M13-forward; 3′ M13-reverse
Terms and licenses: Academic/Nonprofit Terms; Industry Terms: Not Available to Industry
How to cite: pCSJ982 was a gift from Alexander Varshavsky (Addgene plasmid # 176622 ; http://n2t.net/addgene:176622 ; RRID:Addgene_176622)
