[The description below was written by a language model from this plasmid's Addgene catalogue record and pLannotate feature annotations shown in this document.]
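Description:
pCSJ982 is a 9.3 kb yeast expression shuttle plasmid built on the pJO629 backbone and designed for measuring the expression and stability of a test protein against an internal reference protein made from the same plasmid. In Saccharomyces cerevisiae it is maintained as a centromeric plasmid through a CEN6/ARS element and selected by the HIS3 auxotrophic marker. In E. coli it carries a ColE1/pUC-type origin and the AmpR β-lactamase gene, although the catalogue lists it as low copy. An f1 origin and pBluescript-derived remnants (lacZα fragment, lac promoter/operator, T7 and T3 promoters, partial MCS) flank the expression region.

The payload consists of two tandem, same-orientation cassettes, each driven by a copy of the TDH3 (GAP) promoter and closed by a CYC1 terminator. The catalogue names the promoter TDH3tc3 and describes it as tetracycline-controlled. The annotation leaves an unassigned gap of roughly 270 bp between each promoter and its coding sequence, which may hold the tetracycline-responsive element, though the feature table does not identify it. The first cassette, cloned between AscI and NotI, encodes ubiquitin fused to the N-terminus of yeast Fbp1 (fructose-1,6-bisphosphatase) with a C-terminal 3xFLAG tag. The first four N-terminal residues of Fbp1 are changed to PGLW. In ubiquitin-fusion designs, cellular deubiquitylases remove the ubiquitin moiety cotranslationally, exposing the residues that follow it as the new N-terminus. The second cassette encodes mouse DHFR bearing an N-terminal FLAG and a C-terminal HA tag, serving as the reference. Because both proteins carry FLAG, they can be detected together and the Fbp1 signal normalised to DHFR. The associated work concerns recognition of nonproline N-terminal residues by the Pro/N-degron pathway.
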