Features (pLannotate 1.2.2; 29 found; start..end, strand, type, name):
    137..186     +  misc_feature   bom (fragment): basis of mobility region from pBR322
    187..267     -  CDS            MRM1 (fragment): MRM1_YEAST - Also known as PET56 From Saccharomyces cerevisiae (strain ATCC 204508 / S288c) (Baker's yeast).
    317..504     +  promoter       HIS3 promoter: S. cerevisiae HIS3
    505..1167    +  CDS            HIS3: imidazoleglycerol-phosphate dehydratase, required for histidine biosynthesis; S. cerevisiae HIS3; yeast auxotrophic marker
   1375..1426    +  misc_feature   bom (fragment): basis of mobility region from pBR322
   1454..1882    -  rep_origin     f1 ori (sequence partly withheld): f1 bacteriophage origin of replication; arrow indicates direction of (+) strand synthesis
   1886..2043    -  CDS            lacZα (fragment): LacZα fragment of β-galactosidase; lacZ fragment
   2046..2064    +  promoter       T7 promoter: promoter for bacteriophage T7 RNA polymerase
   2095..2761    +  promoter       GAP promoter: S. cerevisiae TDH3; promoter for glyceraldehyde-3-phosphate dehydrogenase
   3036..3263    +  CDS            UBIQ_CERCA: Experimental evidence at protein level: Swiss-Prot protein existence level 1. Ubiquitin exists either covalently attached to another protein, or free (unanchored). When covalently bound, it is conjugated to target proteins via an isopeptide bond either as a monomer (monoubiquitin), a polymer linked via different Lys residues of the ubiquitin (polyubiquitin chains) or a linear polymer linked via the initiator Met of the ubiquitin (linear polyubiquitin chains). Polyubiquitin chains, when attached to a target protein, have different functions depending on the Lys residue of the ubiquitin that is
   3264..4307    +  CDS            FBP1: F16P_YEAST - Experimental evidence at protein level: Swiss-Prot protein existence level 1. From Saccharomyces cerevisiae (strain ATCC 204508 / S288c) (Baker's yeast).
   4314..4379    +  CDS            3xFLAG: three tandem FLAG® epitope tags, followed by an enterokinase cleavage site
   4430..4619    +  terminator     CYC1 terminator: S. cerevisiae CYC1; transcription terminator for CYC1
   4648..5314    +  promoter       GAP promoter: S. cerevisiae TDH3; promoter for glyceraldehyde-3-phosphate dehydrogenase
   5595..5615    +  CDS            FLAG (fragment): FLAG® epitope tag, followed by an enterokinase cleavage site
   5625..6185    +  CDS            Dhfr: DYR_MOUSE - Experimental evidence at protein level: Swiss-Prot protein existence level 1. Key enzyme in folate metabolism. Contributes to the de novo mitochondrial thymidylate biosynthesis pathway (PubMed:25980602). Catalyzes an essential reaction for de novo glycine and purine synthesis, and for DNA precursor synthesis (PubMed:25980602). Binds its own mRNA. From Mus musculus (Mouse).
   6192..6217    +  CDS            3xHA (fragment): three tandem HA epitope tags
   6228..6475    +  terminator     CYC1 terminator: S. cerevisiae CYC1; transcription terminator for CYC1
   6478..6543    +  misc_feature   MCS (fragment): pBluescript multiple cloning site
   6555..6573    -  promoter       T3 promoter: promoter for bacteriophage T3 RNA polymerase
   6618..6634    -  protein_bind   lac operator: The lac repressor binds to the lac operator to inhibit transcription in E. coli. This inhibition can be relieved by adding lactose or isopropyl-β-D-thiogalactopyranoside (IPTG). lac repressor encoded by lacI
   6642..6672    -  promoter       lac promoter: promoter for the E. coli lac operon
   6687..6708    -  protein_bind   CAP binding site: CAP binding activates transcription in the presence of cAMP. E. coli catabolite activator protein
   6721..6813    -  CDS            lacI (fragment): lac repressor; lacI; The lac repressor binds to the lac operator to inhibit transcription in E. coli. This inhibition can be relieved by adding lactose or isopropyl-β-D-thiogalactopyranoside (IPTG).
   6996..7584    -  rep_origin     ori: high-copy-number ColE1/pMB1/pBR322/pUC origin of replication
   7755..8615    -  CDS            AmpR: β-lactamase; bla; confers resistance to ampicillin, carbenicillin, and related antibiotics
   8616..8720    -  promoter       AmpR promoter: bla
   8750..9253    -  misc_feature   CEN/ARS: S. cerevisiae CEN6 centromere fused to an autonomously replicating sequence
   9328..35      +  CDS            rop (fragment) (across the origin): Rop protein, which maintains plasmids at low copy number; rop
>Addgene plasmid #176622 | pCSJ982 | addgene full sequence | sequence record 356527 | Addgene NGS Result
TCGCGCGTTTCGGTGATGACGGTGAAAACCTCTGACACATGCAGCTCCCGGAGACGGTCACAGCTTGTCT
GTAAGCGGATGCCGGGAGCAGACAAGCCCGTCAGGGCGCGTCAGCGGGTGTTGGCGGGTGTCGGGGCTGG
CTTAACTATGCGGCATCAGAGCAGATTGTACTGAGAGTGCACCATAAATTCCCGTTTTAAGAGCTTGGTG
AGCGCTAGGAGTCACTGCCAGGTATCGTTTGAACACGGCATTAGTCAGGGAAGTCATAACACAGTCCTTT
CCCGCAATTTTCTTTTTCTATTACTCTTGGCCTCCTCTAGTACACTCTATATTTTTTTATGCCTCGGTAA
TGATTTTCATTTTTTTTTTTCCACCTAGCGGATGACTCTTTTTTTTTCTTAGCGATTGGCATTATCACAT
AATGAATTATACATTATATAAAGTAATGTGATTTCTTCGAAGAATATACTAAAAAATGAGCAGGCAAGAT
AAACGAAGGCAAAGATGACAGAGCAGAAAGCCCTAGTAAAGCGTATTACAAATGAAACCAAGATTCAGAT
TGCGATCTCTTTAAAGGGTGGTCCCCTAGCGATAGAGCACTCGATCTTCCCAGAAAAAGAGGCAGAAGCA
GTAGCAGAACAGGCCACACAATCGCAAGTGATTAACGTCCACACAGGTATAGGGTTTCTGGACCATATGA
TACATGCTCTGGCCAAGCATTCCGGCTGGTCGCTAATCGTTGAGTGCATTGGTGACTTACACATAGACGA
CCATCACACCACTGAAGACTGCGGGATTGCTCTCGGTCAAGCTTTTAAAGAGGCCCTAGGGGCCGTGCGT
GGAGTAAAAAGGTTTGGATCAGGATTTGCGCCTTTGGATGAGGCACTTTCCAGAGCGGTGGTAGATCTTT
CGAACAGGCCGTACGCAGTTGTCGAACTTGGTTTGCAAAGGGAGAAAGTAGGAGATCTCTCTTGCGAGAT
GATCCCGCATTTTCTTGAAAGCTTTGCAGAGGCTAGCAGAATTACCCTCCACGTTGATTGTCTGCGAGGC
AAGAATGATCATCACCGTAGTGAGAGTGCGTTCAAGGCTCTTGCGGTTGCCATAAGAGAAGCCACCTCGC
CCAATGGTACCAACGATGTTCCCTCCACCAAAGGTGTTCTTATGTAGTGACACCGATTATTTAAAGCTGC
AGCATACGATATATATACATGTGTATATATGTATACCTATGAATGTCAGTAAGTATGTATACGAACAGTA
TGATACTGAAGATGACAAGGTAATGCATCATTCTATACGTGTCATTCTGAACGAGGCGCGCTTTCCTTTT
TTCTTTTTGCTTTTTCTTTTTTTTTCTCTTGAACTCGACGGATCTATGCGGTGTGAAATACCGCACAGAT
GCGTAAGGAGAAAATACCGCATCAGGAAATTGTAAGCGTTAATATTTTGTTAAAATTCGCGTTAAATTTT
TGTTAAATCAGCTCATTTTTTAACCAATAGGCCGAAATCGGCAAAATCCCTTATAAATCAAAAGAATAGA
CCGAGATAGGGT
[37 nt withheld, positions 1553-1589]
AAAGAACGTGGACTCCAACGTCAAAGG
[49 nt withheld, positions 1617-1665]
T
[91 nt withheld, positions 1667-1757]
G
[124 nt withheld, positions 1759-1882]
CCATTCGCCATTCAGGCTGCGCAACTGTTGGGAAGGGCGATCGGTGCGGGCCTCTTCGCTATTACGCCAG
CTGGCGAAAGGGGGATGTGCTGCAAGGCGATTAAGTTGGGTAACGCCAGGGTTTTCCCAGTCACGACGTT
GTAAAACGACGGCCAGTGAATTGTAATACGACTCACTATAGGGCGAATTGGAGCTCCACCGCGGCGACTT
TATCATTATCAATACTGCCATTTCAAAGAATACGTAAATAATTAATAGTAGTGATTTTCCTAACTTTATT
TAGTCAAAAAATTAGCCTTTTAATTCTGCTGTAACCCGTACATGCCCAAAATAGGGGGCGGGTTACACAG
AATATATAACATCGTAGGTGTCTGGGTGAACAGTTTATTCCTGGCATCCACTAAATATAATGGAGCCCGC
TTTTTAAGCTGGCATCCAGAAAAAAAAAGAATCCCAGCACCAAAATATTGTTTTCTTCACCAACCATCAG
TTCATAGGTCCATTCTCTTAGCGCAACTACAGAGAACAGGGGCACAAACAGGCAAAAAACGGGCACAACC
TCAATGGAGTGATGCAACCTGCCTGGAGTAAATGATGACACAAGGCAATTGACCCACGCATGTATCTATC
TCATTTTCTTACACCTTCTATTACCTTCTGCTCTCTCTGATTTGGAAAAAGCTGAAAAAAAAGGTTGAAA
CCAGTTCCCTGAAATTATTCCCCTACTTGACTAATAAGTATATAAAGACGGTAGGTATTGATTGTAATTC
TGTAAATCTATTTCTTAAACTTCTTAAATTCTACTTTTATAGTTAGTCTTTTTTTTAGTTTTAAAACACC
AAGAACTTAGTTTCGAATAAACACACATAAACAAACAAAATCGTACGGGCCTAAAACATACCAGATCGCC
ACCCGCGCTTTAATCTGGAGAGGTGAAGAATACGACCACCTAGGCCTTAAGAACCGGTAAAACATACCAG
ATCGCCACCCGCGCTTTAATCTGGAGAGGTGAAGAATACGACCACCTACCGGTCAACAACAACAACAACA
ACAACAACAACTCGAGGCCTAAAACATACCAGATCGCCACCCGCGCTTTAATCTGGAGAGGTGAAGAATA
CGACCACCTAGGCCTCGAGAACATAGGCGCGCCATGCAGATCTTTGTGAAGACCCTCACTGGCAAAACCA
TCACCCTTGAGGTCGAGCCCAGTGACACCATTGAGAATGTCAAAGCCAAAATTCAAGACAAGGAGGGTAT
CCCACCTGACCAGCAGCGTCTGATATTTGCCGGCAAACAGCTGGAGGATGGCCGCACTCTCTCAGACTAC
AACATCCAGAAAGAGTCCACCCTGCACCTGGTGTTGCGCCTCCGCGGTGGTATGCCAGGTTTGTGGAATG
GACCAAGAAGAGACTCTACCGAAGGGTTTGATACCGATATCATCACTCTTCCTAGATTCATAATCGAGCA
CCAGAAGCAATTTAAGAACGCTACTGGTGATTTCACATTAGTACTGAATGCCTTGCAATTCGCGTTCAAA
TTTGTATCTCACACCATCAGACGTGCTGAATTGGTTAACTTGGTTGGGTTAGCAGGCGCTTCCAACTTCA
CTGGTGACCAGCAAAAGAAGTTGGACGTTCTAGGTGATGAAATATTTATCAATGCCATGAGGGCTAGTGG
GATCATCAAGGTCCTTGTATCTGAAGAACAGGAAGACTTGATCGTTTTTCCCACAAACACGGGCTCATAC
GCAGTGTGTTGTGATCCTATTGATGGCTCCTCAAATTTGGACGCCGGTGTCTCCGTTGGAACTATCGCGT
CTATATTCAGACTGCTACCAGACTCATCAGGTACTATAAACGACGTACTGAGATGTGGTAAAGAAATGGT
AGCCGCTTGCTATGCCATGTACGGATCCTCTACGCATCTAGTATTGACATTGGGTGATGGAGTTGATGGG
TTTACCTTAGACACAAACTTGGGCGAATTCATCTTGACTCATCCTAACTTAAGAATTCCGCCTCAAAAGG
CCATCTACTCAATTAATGAAGGTAACACCCTCTACTGGAACGAGACTATAAGAACATTTATTGAGAAAGT
CAAACAACCCCAAGCAGACAACAACAACAAGCCTTTCTCGGCTAGGTATGTTGGATCCATGGTTGCTGAT
GTTCACAGGACGTTTCTTTACGGTGGCCTTTTCGCATACCCTTGCGACAAGAAGAGCCCCAACGGAAAAC
TGAGGTTGCTTTATGAGGCCTTCCCAATGGCTTTCTTAATGGAACAAGCAGGGGGAAAAGCGGTCAACGA
TCGCGGAGAGAGAATCTTGGATTTGGTGCCAAGTCATATCCATGACAAATCTTCTATTTGGTTGGGTTCT
TCAGGTGAAATTGACAAATTTTTAGACCATATTGGCAAGTCACAGAGATCCGACTATAAAGACCATGACG
GTGATTATAAAGATCATGATATCGATTACAAGGATGACGATGACAAGTAAGCGGCCGCATTAGTTATGTC
ACGCTTACATTCACGCCCTCCCCCCACATCCGCTCTAACCGAAAAGGAAGGAGTTAGACAACCTGAAGTC
TAGGTCCCTATTTATTTTTTTATAGTTATGTTAGTATTAAGAACGTTATTTATATTTCAAATTTTTCTTT
TTTTTCTGTACAGACGCGTGTACGCATGTAACATTATACTGAAAACCTTGCTTGAGAAGGTTTTGGGACG
CTCGAAGGCTTTAATTTGCGGCCGGCCCGACTTTATCATTATCAATACTGCCATTTCAAAGAATACGTAA
ATAATTAATAGTAGTGATTTTCCTAACTTTATTTAGTCAAAAAATTAGCCTTTTAATTCTGCTGTAACCC
GTACATGCCCAAAATAGGGGGCGGGTTACACAGAATATATAACATCGTAGGTGTCTGGGTGAACAGTTTA
TTCCTGGCATCCACTAAATATAATGGAGCCCGCTTTTTAAGCTGGCATCCAGAAAAAAAAAGAATCCCAG
CACCAAAATATTGTTTTCTTCACCAACCATCAGTTCATAGGTCCATTCTCTTAGCGCAACTACAGAGAAC
AGGGGCACAAACAGGCAAAAAACGGGCACAACCTCAATGGAGTGATGCAACCTGCCTGGAGTAAATGATG
ACACAAGGCAATTGACCCACGCATGTATCTATCTCATTTTCTTACACCTTCTATTACCTTCTGCTCTCTC
TGATTTGGAAAAAGCTGAAAAAAAAGGTTGAAACCAGTTCCCTGAAATTATTCCCCTACTTGACTAATAA
GTATATAAAGACGGTAGGTATTGATTGTAATTCTGTAAATCTATTTCTTAAACTTCTTAAATTCTACTTT
TATAGTTAGTCTTTTTTTTAGTTTTAAAACACCAAGAACTTAGTTTCGAATAAACACACATAAACAAACA
AAATCGTACGGGCCTAAAACATACCAGATCGCCACCCGCGCTTTAATCTGGAGAGGTGAAGAATACGACC
ACCTAGGCCTTAAGAACCGGTAAAACATACCAGATCGCCACCCGCGCTTTAATCTGGAGAGGTGAAGAAT
ACGACCACCTACCGGTCAACAACAACAACAACAACAACAACAACTCGAGGCCTAAAACATACCAGATCGC
CACCCGCGCTTTAATCTGGAGAGGTGAAGAATACGACCACCTAGGCCTCGAGAACATATCGAATTCATGG
ACTACAAGGACGACGATGACAAGGGTGGGTCCATGGTTCGACCATTGAACTGCATCGTCGCCGTGTCCCA
AAATATGGGGATTGGCAAGAACGGAGACCTACCCTGGCCTCCGCTCAGGAACGAGTTCAAGTACTTCCAA
AGAATGACCACAACCTCTTCAGTGGAAGGTAAACAGAATCTGGTGATTATGGGTAGGAAAACCTGGTTCT
CCATTCCTGAGAAGAATCGACCTTTAAAGGACAGAATTAATATAGTTCTCAGTAGAGAACTCAAAGAACC
ACCACGAGGCGCTCATTTTCTTGCCAAAAGTTTGGATGATGCCTTAAGACTTATTGAACAACCGGAATTG
GCAAGTAAAGTAGACATGGTTTGGATAGTCGGAGGCAGTTCTGTTTACCAGGAAGCCATGAATCAACCAG
GCCACCTCAGACTCTTTGTGACAAGGATCATGCAGGAATTTGAAAGTGACACGTTTTTCCCAGAAATTGA
TTTGGGGAAATATAAACTTCTCCCAGAATACCCAGGCGTCCTCTCTGAGGTCCAGGAGGAAAAAGGCATC
AAGTATAAGTTTGAAGTCTACGAGAAGAAAGACGGTACCTACCCATACGATGTCCCAGATTACGCCTAAC
TCGAGTCATGTAATTAGTTATGTCACGCTTACATTCACGCCCTCCCCCCACATCCGCTCTAACCGAAAAG
GAAGGAGTTAGACAACCTGAAGTCTAGGTCCCTATTTATTTTTTTATAGTTATGTTAGTATTAAGAACGT
TATTTATATTTCAAATTTTTCTTTTTTTTCTGTACAGACGCGTGTACGCATGTAACATTATACTGAAAAC
CTTGCTTGAGAAGGTTTTGGGACGCTCGAAGGCTTTAATTTGCGGCCCGGGCTGCAGGAATTCGATATCA
AGCTTATCGATACCGTCGACCTCGAGGGGGGGCCCGGTACCAGCTTTTGTTCCCTTTAGTGAGGGTTAAT
TTCGAGCTTGGCGTAATCATGGTCATAGCTGTTTCCTGTGTGAAATTGTTATCCGCTCACAATTCCACAC
AACATACGAGCCGGAAGCATAAAGTGTAAAGCCTGGGGTGCCTAATGAGTGAGCTAACTCACATTAATTG
CGTTGCGCTCACTGCCCGCTTTCCAGTCGGGAAACCTGTCGTGCCAGCTGCATTAATGAATCGGCCAACG
CGCGGGGAGAGGCGGTTTGCGTATTGGGCGCTCTTCCGCTTCCTCGCTCACTGACTCGCTGCGCTCGGTC
GTTCGGCTGCGGCGAGCGGTATCAGCTCACTCAAAGGCGGTAATACGGTTATCCACAGAATCAGGGGATA
ACGCAGGAAAGAACATGTGAGCAAAAGGCCAGCAAAAGGCCAGGAACCGTAAAAAGGCCGCGTTGCTGGC
GTTTTTCCATAGGCTCCGCCCCCCTGACGAGCATCACAAAAATCGACGCTCAAGTCAGAGGTGGCGAAAC
CCGACAGGACTATAAAGATACCAGGCGTTTCCCCCTGGAAGCTCCCTCGTGCGCTCTCCTGTTCCGACCC
TGCCGCTTACCGGATACCTGTCCGCCTTTCTCCCTTCGGGAAGCGTGGCGCTTTCTCATAGCTCACGCTG
TAGGTATCTCAGTTCGGTGTAGGTCGTTCGCTCCAAGCTGGGCTGTGTGCACGAACCCCCCGTTCAGCCC
GACCGCTGCGCCTTATCCGGTAACTATCGTCTTGAGTCCAACCCGGTAAGACACGACTTATCGCCACTGG
CAGCAGCCACTGGTAACAGGATTAGCAGAGCGAGGTATGTAGGCGGTGCTACAGAGTTCTTGAAGTGGTG
GCCTAACTACGGCTACACTAGAAGAACAGTATTTGGTATCTGCGCTCTGCTGAAGCCAGTTACCTTCGGA
AAAAGAGTTGGTAGCTCTTGATCCGGCAAACAAACCACCGCTGGTAGCGGTGGTTTTTTTGTTTGCAAGC
AGCAGATTACGCGCAGAAAAAAAGGATCTCAAGAAGATCCTTTGATCTTTTCTACGGGGTCTGACGCTCA
GTGGAACGAAAACTCACGTTAAGGGATTTTGGTCATGAGATTATCAAAAAGGATCTTCACCTAGATCCTT
TTAAATTAAAAATGAAGTTTTAAATCAATCTAAAGTATATATGAGTAAACTTGGTCTGACAGTTACCAAT
GCTTAATCAGTGAGGCACCTATCTCAGCGATCTGTCTATTTCGTTCATCCATAGTTGCCTGACTCCCCGT
CGTGTAGATAACTACGATACGGGAGGGCTTACCATCTGGCCCCAGTGCTGCAATGATACCGCGAGACCCA
CGCTCACCGGCTCCAGATTTATCAGCAATAAACCAGCCAGCCGGAAGGGCCGAGCGCAGAAGTGGTCCTG
CAACTTTATCCGCCTCCATCCAGTCTATTAATTGTTGCCGGGAAGCTAGAGTAAGTAGTTCGCCAGTTAA
TAGTTTGCGCAACGTTGTTGCCATTGCTACAGGCATCGTGGTGTCACGCTCGTCGTTTGGTATGGCTTCA
TTCAGCTCCGGTTCCCAACGATCAAGGCGAGTTACATGATCCCCCATGTTGTGCAAAAAAGCGGTTAGCT
CCTTCGGTCCTCCGATCGTTGTCAGAAGTAAGTTGGCCGCAGTGTTATCACTCATGGTTATGGCAGCACT
GCATAATTCTCTTACTGTCATGCCATCCGTAAGATGCTTTTCTGTGACTGGTGAGTACTCAACCAAGTCA
TTCTGAGAATAGTGTATGCGGCGACCGAGTTGCTCTTGCCCGGCGTCAATACGGGATAATACCGCGCCAC
ATAGCAGAACTTTAAAAGTGCTCATCATTGGAAAACGTTCTTCGGGGCGAAAACTCTCAAGGATCTTACC
GCTGTTGAGATCCAGTTCGATGTAACCCACTCGTGCACCCAACTGATCTTCAGCATCTTTTACTTTCACC
AGCGTTTCTGGGTGAGCAAAAACAGGAAGGCAAAATGCCGCAAAAAAGGGAATAAGGGCGACACGGAAAT
GTTGAATACTCATACTCTTCCTTTTTCAATATTATTGAAGCATTTATCAGGGTTATTGTCTCATGAGCGG
ATACATATTTGAATGTATTTAGAAAAATAAACAAATAGGGGTTCCGCGCACATTTCCCCGAAAAGTGCCA
CCTGACGGATCGCTTGCCTGTAACTTACACGCGCCTCGTATCTTTTAATGATGGAATAATTTGGGAATTT
ACTCTGTGTTTATTTATTTTTATGTTTTGTATTTGGATTTTAGAAAGTAAATAAAGAAGGTAGAAGAGTT
ACGGAATGAAGAAAAAAAAATAAACAAAGGTTTAAAAAATTTCAACAAAAAGCGTACTTTACATATATAT
TTATTAGACAAGAAAAGCAGATTAAATAGATATACATTCGATTAACGATAAGTAAAATGTAAAATCACAG
GATTTTCGTGTGTGGTCTTCTACACAGACAAGATGAAACAATTCGGCATTAATACCTGAGAGCAGGAAGA
GCAAGATAAAAGGTAGTATTTGTTGGCGATCCCCCTAGAGTCTTTTACATCTTCGGAAAACAAAAACTAT
TTTTTCTTTAATTTCTTTTTTTACTTTCTATTTTTAATTTATATATTTATATTAAAAAATTTAAATTATA
ATTATTTTTATAGCACGTGATGAAAAGGACCCTAAGAAACCATTATTATCATGACATTAACCTATAAAAA
TAGGCGTATCACGAGGCCCTTTCGTC
